>Addgene plasmid #123699 | MTK2_004 | addgene full sequence | sequence record 248601 | Addgene NGS Result
TAGCTTCCTTAGCTCCTGAAAATCTCGATAACTCAAAAAATACGCCCGGTAGTGATCTTATTTCATTATG
GTGAAAGTTGGAACCTCTTACGTGCCCGATCAATCATGACCAAAATCCCTTAACGTGAGTTTTCGTTCCA
CTGAGCGTCAGACCCCGTAGAAAAGATCAAAGGATCTTCTTGAGATCCTTTTTTTCTGCGCGTAATCTGC
TGCTTGCAAACAAAAAAACCACCGCTACCAGCGGTGGTTTGTTTGCCGGATCAAGAGCTACCAACTCTTT
TTCCGAAGGTAACTGGCTTCAGCAGAGCGCAGATACCAAATACTGTTCTTCTAGTGTAGCCGTAGTTAGG
CCACCACTTCAAGAACTCTGTAGCACCGCCTACATACCTCGCTCTGCTAATCCTGTTACCAGTGGCTGCT
GCCAGTGGCGATAAGTCGTGTCTTACCGGGTTGGACTCAAGACGATAGTTACCGGATAAGGCGCAGCGGT
CGGGCTGAACGGGGGGTTCGTGCACACAGCCCAGCTTGGAGCGAACGACCTACACCGAACTGAGATACCT
ACAGCGTGAGCTATGAGAAAGCGCCACGCTTCCCGAAGGGAGAAAGGCGGACAGGTATCCGGTAAGCGGC
AGGGTCGGAACAGGAGAGCGCACGAGGGAGCTTCCAGGGGGAAACGCCTGGTATCTTTATAGTCCTGTCG
GGTTTCGCCACCTCTGACTTGAGCGTCGATTTTTGTGATGCTCGTCAGGGGGGCGGAGCCTATGGAAAAA
CGCCAGCAACGCGGCCTTTTTACGGTTCCTGGCCTTTTGCTGGCCTTTTGCTCACATGTTCTTTCCTGCG
TTATCCCCTGATTCTGTGGATAACCGTAGTCGGTCTCAAACGGGGTAGGGGAGGCGCTTTTCCCAAGGCA
GTCTGGAGCATGCGCTTTAGCAGCCCCGCTGGGCACTTGGCGCTACACAAGTGGCCTCTGGCCTCGCACA
CATTCCACATCCACCGGTAGGCGCCAACCGGCTCCGTTCTTTGGTGGCCCCTTCGCGCCACCTTCTACTC
CTCCCCTAGTCAGGAAGTTCCCCCCCGCCCCGCAGCTCGCGTCGTGCAGGACGTGACAAATGGAAGTAGC
ATGTCTCACTAGGCTCGTGCAGATGGACAGCACCGCTGAGCAATGGAAGCGGGTAGGCCTTTGGGGCAGC
GGCCAATAGCAGCTTTGCTCCTTCGCTTTCTGGGCTCAGAGGCTGGGAAGGGGTGGGTCCGGGGGCGGGC
TCAGGGGCGGGCTCAGGGGCGGGGCGGGCGCCCGAAGGTCCTCCGGAGGCCCGGCATTCTGCACGCTTCA
AAAGCGCACGTCTGCCGCGCTGTTCTCCTCTTCCTCATCTCCGGGCCTTTCGACCTGCAGCCCAAGCTTG
TCGACGCCACTATGTGAGACCAGACCAATAAAAAACGCCCGGCGGCAACCGAGCGTTCTGAACAAATCCA
GATGGAGTTCTGAGGTCATTACTGGATCTATCAACAGGAGTCCAAGCGAGCTCGATATCAAATTACGCCC
CGCCCTGCCACTCATCGCAGTACTGTTGTAATTCATTAAGCATTCTGCCGACATGGAAGCCATCACAAAC
GGCATGATGAACCTGAATCGCCAGCGGCATCAGCACCTTGTCGCCTTGCGTATAATATTTGCCCATGGTG
AAAACGGGGGCGAAGAAGTTGTCCATATTGGCCACGTTTAAATCAAAACTGGTGAAACTCACCCAGGGAT
TGGCTGAAACGAAAAACATATTCTCAATAAACCCTTTAGGGAAATAGGCCAGGTTTTCACCGTAACACGC
CACATCTTGCGAATATATGTGTAGAAACTGCCGGAAATCGTCGTGGTATTCACTCCAGAGCGATGAAAAC
GTTTCAGTTTGCTCATGGAAAACGGTGTAACAAGGGTGAACACTATCCCATATCACCAGCTCACCGTCTT
TCATTGCCATACGAAATTCCGGATGAGCATTCATCAGGCGGGCAAGAATGTGAATAAAGGCCGGATAAAA
CTTGTGCTTATTTTTCTTTACGGTCTTTAAAAAGGCCGTAATATCCAGCTGAACGGTCTGGTTATAGGTA
CATTGAGCAACTGACTGAAATGCCTCAAAATGTTCTTTACGATGCCATTGGGATATATCAACGGTGGTAT
ATCCAGTGATTTTTTTCTCCATTT
Features (pLannotate 1.2.2; 5 found; start..end, strand, type, name):
    180..768     +  rep_origin     ori: high-copy-number ColE1/pMB1/pBR322/pUC origin of replication
    883..1382    +  promoter       PGK promoter: mouse phosphoglycerate kinase 1 promoter
   1428..1462    -  terminator     lambda t0 terminator: minimal transcription terminator from phage lambda (Scholtissek and Grosse, 1987)
   1536..2192    -  CDS            cat: CAT_ECOLX - Experimental evidence at protein level: Swiss-Prot protein existence level 1. This enzyme is an effector of chloramphenicol resistance in bacteria. From Escherichia coli. This protein is used as a marker in many commonly used cloning vectors, such as pACYC184.
   2193..96      -  promoter       cat promoter (across the origin): promoter of the E. coli cat gene encoding chloramphenicol acetyltransferase
