[The description below was written by a language model from this plasmid's Addgene catalogue record and pLannotate feature annotations shown in this document.]
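Description:
MTK2_004 is a small (about 2.2 kb) part-storage plasmid from the Mammalian Toolkit (MTK), a modular hierarchical cloning system for building genetic circuits in mammalian cells. It is built on the MTK0_027 part entry backbone and, although catalogued as a mammalian expression vector, it carries no coding payload or mammalian selection marker of its own. It serves as a bacterial carrier for a single reusable DNA part. Propagation in E. coli relies on a high-copy ColE1/pUC-type origin of replication. Selection is by chloramphenicol, through the cat (chloramphenicol acetyltransferase) gene driven by its native cat promoter and followed by a minimal phage lambda t0 terminator, which stops cat transcription from reading into the adjacent part.

The payload is the mouse phosphoglycerate kinase 1 (PGK1) promoter, annotated as a roughly 500 bp element. It is stored as a "Type 2" part, the position reserved for promoters in the MTK scheme. The PGK promoter is a widely used constitutive promoter that typically gives moderate, fairly uniform expression across many mammalian cell types. The part was inserted into the backbone using BsmBI sites that were destroyed in the process, as is usual for Type IIS (Golden Gate-style) domestication.

The intended use is as a building block: the promoter is combined with other typed parts from the toolkit, such as coding sequences and 3′ elements, to assemble complete transcription units. The record does not describe the flanking overhangs or the enzyme used to release the part, and the feature table does not annotate them.
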