Addgene plasmid #123699: MTK2_004
Purpose: Encodes mouse pPGK1 as a Type 2 part to be used in the MTK system
Depositing lab: Hana El-Samad. Depositing organization: University of California, San Francisco (UCSF). Publication: A Toolkit for Rapid Modular Construction of Biological Circuits in Mammalian Cells. Fonseca JP, Bonny AR, Kumar GR, Ng AH, Town J, Wu QC, Aslankoohi E, Chen SY, Dods G, Harrigan P, Osimiri LC, Kistler AL, El-Samad H. ACS Synth Biol. 2019 Nov 15;8(11):2593-2606. doi: 10.1021/acssynbio.9b00322. Epub 2019 Nov 5. PubMed 31686495.
Backbone
  Vector backbone: MTK0_027
  Vector type: Mammalian Expression
Growth in bacteria
  Bacterial resistance: Chloramphenicol, 25 μg/mL
  Growth temperature: 37°C
  Growth strain: DH5alpha
  Copy number: Unknown
Gene/Insert
  Gene/Insert name: pPGK1
  Species: M. musculus (mouse)
  Cloning method: Restriction Enzyme; 5′ cloning site BsmBI (destroyed during cloning); 3′ cloning site BsmBI (destroyed during cloning)
Terms and licenses: Academic/Nonprofit Terms; Industry Terms: Not Available to Industry
Depositor comments: Type 2 parts are promoters in the MTK Please visit https://www.biorxiv.org/content/10.1101/506188v2 for BioRxiv preprint
How to cite: MTK2_004 was a gift from Hana El-Samad (Addgene plasmid # 123699 ; http://n2t.net/addgene:123699 ; RRID:Addgene_123699)
